>Addgene plasmid #187429 | FER +H111E | addgene full sequence | sequence record 374312 | Addgene NGS Result
TTCTCTGTCACAGAATGAAAATTTTTCTGTCATCTCTTCGTTATTAATGTTTGTAATTGACTGAATATCA
ACGCTTATTTGCAGCCTGAATGGCGAATGGG
[124 nt withheld, positions 102-225]
C
[91 nt withheld, positions 227-317]
A
[49 nt withheld, positions 319-367]
CCTTTGACGTTGGAGTCCACGTTCTT
[37 nt withheld, positions 394-430]
ACCCTATCTCGGTCTATTCTTTTGATTTATAAGGGATTTTGCCGATTTCGGCCTATTGGTTAAAAAATGA
GCTGATTTAACAAAAATTTAACGCGAATTTTAACAAAATATTAACGCTTACAATTTAGGTGGCACTTTTC
GGGGAAATGTGCGCGGAACCCCTATTTGTTTATTTTTCTAAATACATTCAAATATGTATCCGCTCATGAG
ACAATAACCCTGATAAATGCTTCAATAATATTGAAAAAGGAAGAGTATGAGTATTCAACATTTCCGTGTC
GCCCTTATTCCCTTTTTTGCGGCATTTTGCCTTCCTGTTTTTGCTCACCCAGAAACGCTGGTGAAAGTAA
AAGATGCTGAAGATCAGTTGGGTGCACGAGTGGGTTACATCGAACTGGATCTCAACAGCGGTAAGATCCT
TGAGAGTTTTCGCCCCGAAGAACGTTTTCCAATGATGAGCACTTTTAAAGTTCTGCTATGTGGCGCGGTA
TTATCCCGTATTGACGCCGGGCAAGAGCAACTCGGTCGCCGCATACACTATTCTCAGAATGACTTGGTTG
AGTACTCACCAGTCACAGAAAAGCATCTTACGGATGGCATGACAGTAAGAGAATTATGCAGTGCTGCCAT
AACCATGAGTGATAACACTGCGGCCAACTTACTTCTGACAACGATCGGAGGACCGAAGGAGCTAACCGCT
TTTTTGCACAACATGGGGGATCATGTAACTCGCCTTGATCGTTGGGAACCGGAGCTGAATGAAGCCATAC
CAAACGACGAGCGTGACACCACGATGCCTGTAGCAATGGCAACAACGTTGCGCAAACTATTAACTGGCGA
ACTACTTACTCTAGCTTCCCGGCAACAATTAATAGACTGGATGGAGGCGGATAAAGTTGCAGGACCACTT
CTGCGCTCGGCCCTTCCGGCTGGCTGGTTTATTGCTGATAAATCTGGAGCCGGTGAGCGTGGGTCTCGCG
GTATCATTGCAGCACTGGGGCCAGATGGTAAGCCCTCCCGTATCGTAGTTATCTACACGACGGGGAGTCA
GGCAACTATGGATGAACGAAATAGACAGATCGCTGAGATAGGTGCCTCACTGATTAAGCATTGGTAACTG
TCAGACCAAGTTTACTCATATATACTTTAGATTGATTTAAAACTTCATTTTTAATTTAAAAGGATCTAGG
TGAAGATCCTTTTTGATAATCTCATGACCAAAATCCCTTAACGTGAGTTTTCGTTCCACTGAGCGTCAGA
CCCCGTAGAAAAGATCAAAGGATCTTCTTGAGATCCTTTTTTTCTGCGCGTAATCTGCTGCTTGCAAACA
AAAAAACCACCGCTACCAGCGGTGGTTTGTTTGCCGGATCAAGAGCTACCAACTCTTTTTCCGAAGGTAA
CTGGCTTCAGCAGAGCGCAGATACCAAATACTGTTCTTCTAGTGTAGCCGTAGTTAGGCCACCACTTCAA
GAACTCTGTAGCACCGCCTACATACCTCGCTCTGCTAATCCTGTTACCAGTGGCTGCTGCCAGTGGCGAT
AAGTCGTGTCTTACCGGGTTGGACTCAAGACGATAGTTACCGGATAAGGCGCAGCGGTCGGGCTGAACGG
GGGGTTCGTGCACACAGCCCAGCTTGGAGCGAACGACCTACACCGAACTGAGATACCTACAGCGTGAGCT
ATGAGAAAGCGCCACGCTTCCCGAAGGGAGAAAGGCGGACAGGTATCCGGTAAGCGGCAGGGTCGGAACA
GGAGAGCGCACGAGGGAGCTTCCAGGGGGAAACGCCTGGTATCTTTATAGTCCTGTCGGGTTTCGCCACC
TCTGACTTGAGCGTCGATTTTTGTGATGCTCGTCAGGGGGGCGGAGCCTATGGAAAAACGCCAGCAACGC
GGCCTTTTTACGGTTCCTGGCCTTTTGCTGGCCTTTTGCTCACATGTTCTTTCCTGCGTTATCCCCTGAT
TCTGTGGATAACCGTATTACCGCCTTTGAGTGAGCTGATACCGCTCGCCGCAGCCGAACGACCGAGCGCA
GCGAGTCAGTGAGCGAGGAAGCGGAAGAGCGCCTGATGCGGTATTTTCTCCTTACGCATCTGTGCGGTAT
TTCACACCGCATAGACCAGCCGCGTAACCTGGCAAAATCGGTTACGGTTGAGTAATAAATGGATGCCCTG
CGTAAGCGGGTGTGGGCGGACAATAAAGTCTTAAACTGAACAAAATAGATCTAAACTATGACAATAAAGT
CTTAAACTAGACAGAATAGTTGTAAACTGAAATCAGTCCAGTTATGCTGTGAAAAAGCATACTGGACTTT
TGTTATGGCTAAAGCAAACTCTTCATTTTCTGAAGTGCAAATTGCCCGTCGTATTAAAGAGGGGCGTGGC
CAAGGGCATGGTAAAGACTATATTCGCGGCGTTGTGACAATTTACCGAACAACTCCGCGGCCGGGAAGCC
GATCTCGGCTTGAACGAATTGTTAGGTGGCGGTACTTGGGTCGATATCAAAGTGCATCACTTCTTCCCGT
ATGCCCAACTTTGTATAGAGAGCCACTGCGGGATCGTCACCGTAATCTGCTTGCACGTAGATCACATAAG
CACCAAGCGCGTTGGCCTCATGCTTGAGGAGATTGATGAGCGCGGTGGCAATGCCCTGCCTCCGGTGCTC
GCCGGAGACTGCGAGATCATAGATATAGATCTCACTACGCGGCTGCTCAAACTTGGGCAGAACGTAAGCC
GCGAGAGCGCCAACAACCGCTTCTTGGTCGAAGGCAGCAAGCGCGATGAATGTCTTACTACGGAGCAAGT
TCCCGAGGTAATCGGAGTCCGGCTGATGTTGGGAGTAGGTGGCTACGTCTCCGAACTCACGACCGAAAAG
ATCAAGAGCAGCCCGCATGGATTTGACTTGGTCAGGGCCGAGCCTACATGTGCGAATGATGCCCATACTT
GAGCCACCTAACTTTGTTTTAGGGCGACTGCCCTGCTGCGTAACATCGTTGCTGCTGCGTAACATCGTTG
CTGCTCCATAACATCAAACATCGACCCACGGCGTAACGCGCTTGCTGCTTGGATGCCCGAGGCATAGACT
GTACAAAAAAACAGTCATAACAAGCCATGAAAACCGCCACTGCGCCGTTACCACCGCTGCGTTCGGTCAA
GGTTCTGGACCAGTTGCGTGAGCGCATACGCTACTTGCATTACAGTTTACGAACCGAACAGGCTTATGTC
AACTGGGTTCGTGCCTTCATCCGTTTCCACGGTGTGCGTCACCCGGCAACCTTGGGCAGCAGCGAAGTCG
AGGCATTTCTGTCCTGGCTGGCGAACGAGCGCAAGGTTTCGGTCTCCACGCATCGTCAGGCATTGGCGGC
CTTGCTGTTCTTCTACGGCAAGGTGCTGTGCACGGATCTGCCCTTGCTTCAGGAGATCGGTAGACCTCGG
CCGTCGCGGCGCTTGCCGGTGGTGCTGACCCCGGATGAAGTGGTTCGCATCCTCGGTTTTCTGGAAGGCG
AGCATCGTTTGTTCGCCCAGGACTCTAGCTATAGTTCTAGTGGTTGGCTACGTACCCGTAGTGGCTATGG
CAGGGCTTGCCGCCCCGACGTTGGCTGCGAGCCCTGGGCCTTCACCCGAACTTGGGGGTTGGGGTGGGGA
AAAGGAAGAAACGCGGGCGTATTGGTCCCAATGGGGTCTCGGTGGGGTATCGACAGAGTGCCAGCCCTGG
GACCGAACCCCGCGTTTATGAACAAACGACCCAACACCCGTGCGTTTTATTCTGTCTTTTTATTGCCGTC
ATAGCGCGGGTTCCTTCCGGTATTGTCTCCTTCCGTGTTTCAGTTAGCCTCCCCCATCTCCCGGTACCGC
ATGCTCAGCTGCTTTTTATCTCAATTTTCATATCAAAACGTCCCTGGAAACGATCTTTGTCACTGTAGTC
AATATTTTGACCATAGGCCTTGCACTCGATACGCAGCTCCATATCAGTAGTCAGATTAGTGAACTGTACT
GCTACAAGGGGTTGAAGGTATTTTGGCTGAATGAGCTTGCCATAATATGGGTAGTACTGCAGAGGAAAGC
CACCAAAGCCATTGAAACCATAGTATTCCACAGCGCCAATTTTGTTCGACTCCTCTTCTCTCTTAGCAGT
GCAATGAATAGGAATGACATTGGGATTATATTTTGCCAGCAGCTCTTGTGGGATGGTATCATTTTGTGGA
ATCTTGGGTGTGTAACCCAGGATTCTGTTGAGTTTGATGATGACACATGGTTTGCCTTCCTCGTAACCGA
AATTAGAATCAGTTATGCCAGAGCAATTTCCCAGCCAACTGCGAAAGAACTTGCAAGATGGCAGGGCACC
TAGAGAGCCATCAAAAGGTCCTCTGTCTTTGGGAGGAGAAGGTTCAGTGCCACAATTCTCAAAATTGACC
TCTTGCTGATTAGCATCGTCATAGGCCTTTAAGAATTTTTCAATTTGGGTTACATATGGCTTGTATGAGT
TTGGATCAGAAGGGTTGAAAGAAATCTCCATTTTAAGGACTTGGGGAACATTTGACAATCCTGGGGGTGC
TATTCGGTCCTGATACTTGGGCTGGAATTCGCTGATGGTGAGCAGCAGGACTTGAATGGTACCAATGAAG
ATGCCTGCCAGGCAGCCATAGAAGATCACATAGAAGAGGAGGATTTTAAACCAACTGCCGCCGGTCCTCC
CCAAAAATTCCTTCTTCTCCGAGTTCCAGATGAATTTCTTCCAGTTGCCCTCCCCTTCCTTGGCTTTCCC
GCGAGCCATCTCGAGATCCCGGGTGATCAAGTCTTCGTCGAGTGATTGTAAATAAAATGTAATTTACAGT
ATAGTATTTTAATTAATATACAAATGATTTGATAATAATTCTTATTTAACTATAATATATTGTGTTGGGT
TGAATTAAAGGTCCGTATACTCCGGAATATTAATAGATCATGGAGATAATTAAAATGATAACCATCTCGC
AAATAAATAAGTATTTTACTGTTTTCGTAACAGTTTTGTAATAAAAAAACCTATAAATATTCCGGATTAT
TCATACCGTCCCACCATCGGGCGCGGATCCCGGTCCGAAGCGCGCGGAATTCAAAGGCCTACGTCGACGA
GCTCACCTATAGGGCGAATTGGCGGAAGGCCGTCAAGGCCGCATGTCGACATGAGCAAAGGGACTGGACG
TGACAAGTATGAGCCTGCAGCTACATCTGAGAATGCAGCAAAGAAGAAAAAAGGAAAAAAAGAAAAGGAT
TTGGATGAACTAAAAAAAGAAGTTTCACTGGATGATCACAAACTCAGCCTTGATGAACTTCATCGCAAAT
ATGGAACTGATCTGAGTCGGGGACTGTCTGTGGCGCGGGCTGCAGAAATCCTGGCTCGAGATGGCCCTAA
TGCTCTCACTCCCCCTCCCACAACCCCGGAATGGGTTAAATTCTGCCGGCAGCTCTTTGGAGGCTTCTCC
CTTCTGCTTTGGATTGGAGCTCTTCTTTGTTTTCTGGCGTATGGTATTGAGATTGCAACAGGAGAAGAGC
CTAATAATGACCATTTATATCTAGGTGTTGTGCTGTCTGCTGTTGTCATCATAACTGGGTGCTTCTCTTA
CTACCAAGAAGCAAAGAGTTCAAAGATCATGGAGTCCTTCAAAAACATGGTGCCTCAGCAAGCTTTGGTA
ATCCGAAATGGGGAGAAACTGAGCATCAATGCAGAAGGCGTAGCTGTTGGAGACCTGGTGGAGGTGAAGG
GTGGAGACAGAATCCCAGCTGATTTGAGAATAATTTCGGCTAATGGATGTAAGGTGGACAATTCATCTCT
CACAGGTGAATCAGAACCTCAGACAAGGTCTCCAGATTGTACAAGTGATAACCCACTAGAGACCAGAAAT
ATTGCATTTTTTTCCACTAATTGTGTTGAAGGTACTGCCCGTGGTATAGTCATCAACACTGGTGACCGAA
CCGTGATGGGCCGCATTGCTACGTTGGCATCTGGGTTGCAAGGAGGAAAGACTCCCATTGCTGTGGAGAT
TGAGCATTTTATCCACATAATTACTAGTGTGGCCGTGTTCCTGGGTGTTTCCTTTTTTATCCTCTCATTG
ATCCTCGAGTACACTTGGCTAGAAGCTGTGATATTCCTTATCGGCATCATTGTTGCCAATGTCCCTGAGG
GTCTGCTTGCTACAGTGACAGTATGTCTGACACTCACAGCCAAGCGCATGGCTCGTAAGAATTGTCTTGT
GAAGAACTTAGAAGCCGTGGAGACTCTGGGCTCTACTTCTACCATCTGCTCTGACAAAACAGGCACCCTG
ACTCAGAACCGCATGACTGTCGCCCACATGTGGTTCGATAACCAGATCCATGAAGCTGACACAACAGAAA
ACCAGAGTGGTGCTTCTTTTGACAGAACATCTCCAACATGGACTGCTTTAGCCAAGATTGCAGGGCTATG
TAACCGGGCCGTATTTCAGGCTAACCAAGAAAATGTTCCCATTTTGAAGAGAGCAGTGGCAGGAGACGCT
TCAGAATCTGCACTCCTAAAATGCATTGAACTTTGCTGTGGATCTGTCAAGGAACTGAGGGAGAAGAACC
CCAAAGTAGTGGAGATCCCATTCAACTCTACCAATAAATACCAACTGTCAATTCACAAGAATCCAAACTC
GTCAGAATCACGATATCTGTTGGTGATGAAAGGTGCACCGGAGAGAATTCTCGACCGTTGCAGTTCCATC
CTGATACACGGAAAAGAAGTTCCCTTGGATGAGGAGGCCAAAGATGCATTTCAGAATGCCTATCTTGAAT
TGGGAGGCCTGGGGGAGAGAGTTCTGGGCTTCTGCCACCTGTCTCTGCCTGATGAACAGTTTCCTGAAGA
CTTCCAATTCGATACAGATGATGTGAACTTCCCTGTTGATAAGCTGTGTTTTGTTGGTTTAATTTCTATG
ATTGACCCTCCTCGTGCTGCTGTGCCTGATGCTGTTGGCAAATGCAGAAGTGCTGGAATAAAGGTCATTA
TGGTGACAGGAGACCACCCCATCACAGCAAAAGCTATTGCCAAGGGTGTAGGCATCATCTCCGAGGGAAA
CGAGACTGTGGAAGATATTGCTCTTCGCCTCAACATTCCTATCAACCAGGTCAACCCCAGAGATGCCAAA
GCCTGTGTGATTCATGGGACTGACTTGAAGGATATGAGCAGTGAACAACTAGATGATATTCTGAGACATC
ATACAGAAATAGTCTTTGCTAGAACATCTCCACAACAGAAGCTTATCATTGTAGAAGGCTGCCAACGGCA
GGGTGCTATTGTAGCTGTCACTGGAGATGGTGTGAACGATTCCCCTGCTTTGAAAAAGGCAGACATTGGT
GTTGCTATGGGCATTGCTGGGTCAGATGTCTCTAAACAGGCAGCTGACATGATTCTACTGGATGACAACT
TTGCTTCTATTGTTACTGGAGTTGAAGAAGGCCGCCTGATTTTTGATAATCTGAAGAAATCAATTGCCTA
TACTTTGACCAGTAACATTCCTGAGATTACGCCTTTCCTTATCTTCATAATCGCCAACATCCCTCTACCG
CTGGGGACAGTCACCATCTTATGCATTGACTTAGGCACTGATATGGTTCCTGCAATATCTCTGGCATATG
AGCAAGCAGAAAGTGACATCATGAAGAGACAGCCCAGAAACTCAAAGACAGACAAGCTGGTGAACGAAAG
GCTAATTAGCATGGCTTATGGTCAGATTGGGATGATCCAAGCCTTGGGTGGCTTCTTCACATACTTTGTA
ATCCTCGCAGAGAACGGCTTCTTGCCATCCAGTTTACTGGGGATTAGAGTGTTGTGGGATGACCGGTGGG
TAAATGATGTGGAGGACAGCTATGGACAGCAATGGACTTATGAGCAAAGGAAAATTGTAGAATTCACTTG
CCACACAGCATTCTTTGTCAGCATTGTGGTGGTACAGTGGGCAGACTTGATTATCTGTAAGACCAGAAGG
AATTCTGTCTTCCAGCAAGGAATGAAAAACAAGATCCTAATATTTGGTCTCTTTGAAGAAACTGCTCTTG
CTGCCTTCCTCTCTTATTGCCCAGGAATGGGTGTTGCCTTGAGAATGTATCCATTGAAACCTTCATGGTG
GTTTTGCGCTTTCCCTTATTCTCTCCTCATCTTTGTCTATGATGAAGTAAGAAAATTAATCATCAGACGT
AGCCCTGGAGGCTGGGTGGAAAAAGAAACCTATTACTAAGCGGCCGCCTGGGCCTCATGGGCCTTCCGCT
CACTGCCCGCTTTCCAGTGCGGCCGCTTTCGAATCTAGAGCCTGCAGTCTCGACAAGCTTGTCGAGAAGT
ACTAGAGGATCATAATCAGCCATACCACATTTGTAGAGGTTTTACTTGCTTTAAAAAACCTCCCACACCT
CCCCCTGAACCTGAAACATAAAATGAATGCAATTGTTGTTGTTAACTTGTTTATTGCAGCTTATAATGGT
TACAAATAAAGCAATAGCATCACAAATTTCACAAATAAAGCATTTTTTTCACTGCATTCTAGTTGTGGTT
TGTCCAAACTCATCAATGTATCTTATCATGTCTGGATCTGATCACTGCTTGAGCCTAGGAGATCCGAACC
AGATAAGTGAAATCTAGTTCCAAACTATTTTGTCATTTTTAATTTTCGTATTAGCTTACGACGCTACACC
CAGTTCCCATCTATTTTGTCACTCTTCCCTAAATAATCCTTAAAAACTCCATTTCCACCCCTCCCAGTTC
CCAACTATTTTGTCCGCCCACAGCGGGGCATTTTTCTTCCTGTTATGTTTTTAATCAAACATCCTGCCAA
CTCCATGTGACAAACCGTCATCTTCGGCTACTTT
Features (pLannotate 1.2.2; 18 found; start..end, strand, type, name):
     81..97      +  CDS            lacZα (fragment): LacZα fragment of β-galactosidase; lacZ fragment
    102..556     +  rep_origin     f1 ori (sequence partly withheld): f1 bacteriophage origin of replication; arrow indicates direction of (+) strand synthesis
    582..686     +  promoter       AmpR promoter: bla
    687..1547    +  CDS            AmpR: β-lactamase; bla; confers resistance to ampicillin, carbenicillin, and related antibiotics
   1718..2306    +  rep_origin     ori: high-copy-number ColE1/pMB1/pBR322/pUC origin of replication
   2492..2543    -  misc_feature   bom (fragment): basis of mobility region from pBR322
   2611..2835    -  mobile_element Tn7R: mini-Tn7 element (right end of the Tn7 transposon) Tn7
   2902..3435    -  CDS            GmR: gentamycin acetyltransferase; aacC1; confers resistance to gentamycin
   3624..3652    -  promoter       Pc promoter: intI1 (promoter lies within the coding sequence); class 1 integron promoter
   3630..3989    -  CDS            YPR2_ECOLX (fragment): Protein predicted: Swiss-Prot protein existence level 4. From Escherichia coli.
   4160..4208    -  polyA_signal   HSV TK poly(A) signal: herpes simplex virus thymidine kinase polyadenylation signal (Cole and Stacy, 1985)
   4291..5199    -  CDS            ATP1B1: AT1B1_RABIT - Experimental evidence at protein level: Swiss-Prot protein existence level 1. Involved in cell adhesion and establishing epithelial cell polarity. From Oryctolagus cuniculus (Rabbit).
   5234..5343    -  promoter       p10 promoter: baculovirus promoter for expression in insect cells
   5367..5458    +  promoter       polyhedrin promoter: polh from Autographa californica; promoter for the baculovirus polyhedrin gene
   5591..8656    +  CDS            Atp1a1: AT1A1_MOUSE - Experimental evidence at protein level: Swiss-Prot protein existence level 1. This is the catalytic component of the active enzyme, which catalyzes the hydrolysis of ATP coupled with the exchange of sodium and potassium ions across the plasma membrane. This action creates the electrochemical gradient of sodium and potassium ions, providing the energy for active transport of various nutrients. From Mus musculus (Mouse).
   8768..8851    +  CDS            large T antigen (fragment): large T antigen from SV40 (simian virus 40)
   8874..9008    +  polyA_signal   SV40 poly(A) signal: SV40 polyadenylation signal
   9037..9202    -  mobile_element Tn7L: mini-Tn7 element (left end of the Tn7 transposon) Tn7
