[The description below was written by a language model from this plasmid's Addgene catalogue record and pLannotate feature annotations shown in this document.]
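Description:
FER +H111E is a baculovirus donor plasmid built on the pFastBac Dual backbone (Thermo Fisher/Invitrogen) for co-expressing both subunits of the Na,K-ATPase in insect cells. It is maintained in E. coli through a high-copy ColE1/pUC-type origin with ampicillin selection (AmpR), and it also carries an f1 origin. The sequenced construct is 9,284 nt. The expression region is bracketed by the Tn7L and Tn7R ends of a mini-Tn7 element, which also encloses a gentamicin resistance gene driven by the Pc integron promoter. In the Bac-to-Bac type system this arrangement lets the whole cassette be transposed into a bacmid, from which recombinant baculovirus is produced.

Two divergently oriented late baculovirus promoters drive the payload. The polyhedrin (PH) promoter controls the catalytic alpha subunit ATP1A1 (about 3.07 kb) and is terminated by the SV40 poly(A) signal. The p10 promoter on the opposite strand controls the beta subunit ATP1B1 (about 0.9 kb), followed by the HSV TK poly(A) signal. Both genes are recorded as coming from the snake Xenodon rhabdocephalus. The mouse and rabbit labels in the automated feature table only reflect the nearest Swiss-Prot homologues.

The alpha subunit carries a histidine-to-glutamic acid substitution. The plasmid name gives it as H111E, while the catalogue mutation field places it at residue 117, and the record does not explain this numbering difference. No epitope tags are annotated. According to the associated publication title, the construct belongs to work on the evolution of toxin-resistant Na,K-ATPases, where such engineered pumps are produced in insect cells.
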