Addgene plasmid #187429: FER +H111E
Purpose: Expresses Na,K-ATPase (ATP1A1 and ATP1B1 in pFastBac Dual vector) in insect cells
Depositing lab: Susanne Dobler. Depositing organization: Universitaet Hamburg. Publication: Constraints on the evolution of toxin-resistant Na,K-ATPases have limited dependence on sequence divergence. Mohammadi S, Herrera-Alvarez S, Yang L, Rodriguez-Ordonez MDP, Zhang K, Storz JF, Dobler S, Crawford AJ, Andolfatto P. PLoS Genet. 2022 Aug 16;18(8):e1010323. doi: 10.1371/journal.pgen.1010323. eCollection 2022 Aug. PubMed 35972957.
Backbone
  Vector backbone: pFastBac Dual
  Backbone manufacturer: Thermo Fisher (Invitrogen)
  Backbone size w/o insert (bp): 5238
  Vector type: Insect Expression
Growth in bacteria
  Bacterial resistance: Ampicillin, 100 μg/mL
  Growth temperature: 37°C
  Growth strain: DH5alpha
  Copy number: Unknown
Gene/Insert 1
  Gene/Insert name: ATP1A1
  Species: Xenodon rhabdocephalus
  Insert size (bp): 3069
  Mutation: changed histidine at 117 to glutamic acid
  GenBank ID: MT928200
  Promoter: PH
  Cloning method: Gibson Cloning
  Sequencing primers: 5′ ATTCCGGATTATTCATACCGTCCCACCATCG; 3′ GTGGTATGGCTGATTATGATCCTCTAGTACTTCTC
Gene/Insert 2
  Gene/Insert name: ATP1B1
  Species: Xenodon rhabdocephalus
  Insert size (bp): 915
  GenBank ID: ON168935
  Promoter: p10
  Cloning method: Restriction Enzyme; 5′ cloning site XhoI (unknown if destroyed); 3′ cloning site PaeI (unknown if destroyed)
  Sequencing primers: 5′ CGGGTTCCTTCCGGTATTGTCTCCTTC; 3′ ACGGACCTTTAATTCAACCCAACACAATATA
Terms and licenses: Academic/Nonprofit Terms; Industry Terms: Not Available to Industry
Depositor comments: Please visit https://doi.org/10.1101/2021.11.29.470343 for bioRxiv preprint.
How to cite: FER +H111E was a gift from Susanne Dobler (Addgene plasmid # 187429 ; http://n2t.net/addgene:187429 ; RRID:Addgene_187429)
