>Addgene plasmid #187429 | FER +H111E | depositor partial sequence | sequence record 363713 | ATP1B1 at p10 promoter
ATGGCTCGCGGGAAAGCCAAGGAAGGGGAGGGCAACTGGAAGAAATTCATCTGGAACTCGGAGAAGAAGG
AATTTTTGGGGAGGACCGGCGGCAGTTGGTTTAAAATCCTCCTCTTCTATGTGATCTTCTATGGCTGCCT
GGCAGGCATCTTCATTGGTACCATTCAAGTCCTGCTGCTCACCATCAGCGAATTCCAGCCCAAGTATCAG
GACCGAATAGCACCCCCAGGATTGTCAAATGTTCCCCAAGTCCTTAAAATGGAGATTTCTTTCAACCCTT
CTGATCCAAACTCATACAAGCCATATGTAACCCAAATTGAAAAATTCTTAAAGGCCTATGACGATGCTAA
TCAGCAAGAGGTCAATTTTGAGAATTGTGGCACTGAACCTTCTCCTCCCAAAGACAGAGGACCTTTTGAT
GGCTCTCTAGGTGCCCTGCCATCTTGCAAGTTCTTTCGCAGTTGGCTGGGAAATTGCTCTGGCATAACTG
ATTCTAATTTCGGTTACGAGGAAGGCAAACCATGTGTCATCATCAAACTCAACAGAATCCTGGGTTACAC
ACCCAAGATTCCACAAAATGATACCATCCCACAAGAGCTGCTGGCAAAATATAATCCCAATGTCATTCCT
ATTCATTGCACTGCTAAGAGAGAAGAGGAGTCGAACAAAATTGGCGCTGTGGAATACTATGGTTTCAATG
GCTTTGGTGGCTTTCCTCTGCAGTACTACCCATATTATGGCAAGCTCATTCAGCCAAAATACCTTCAACC
CCTTGTAGCAGTACAGTTCACTAATCTGACTACTGATATGGAGCTGCGTATCGAGTGCAAGGCCTATGGT
CAAAATATTGACTACAGTGACAAAGATCGTTTCCAGGGACGTTTTGATATGAAAATTGAGATAAAAAGCA
GCTGA
