>Addgene plasmid #187429 | FER +H111E | depositor partial sequence | sequence record 363714 | ATP1A1 at PH promoter
ATGAGCAAAGGGACTGGACGTGACAAGTATGAGCCTGCAGCTACATCTGAGAATGCAGCAAAGAAGAAAA
AAGGAAAAAAAGAAAAGGATTTGGATGAACTAAAAAAAGAAGTTTCACTGGATGATCACAAACTCAGCCT
TGATGAACTTCATCGCAAATATGGAACTGATCTGAGTCGGGGACTGTCTGTGGCGCGGGCTGCAGAAATC
CTGGCTCGAGATGGCCCTAATGCTCTCACTCCCCCTCCCACAACCCCGGAATGGGTTAAATTCTGCCGGC
AGCTCTTTGGAGGCTTCTCCCTTCTGCTTTGGATTGGAGCTCTTCTTTGTTTTCTGGCGTATGGTATTCA
TATTGCAACAGGAGAAGAGCCTAATAATGACCATTTATATCTAGGTGTTGTGCTGTCTGCTGTTGTCATC
ATAACTGGGTGCTTCTCTTACTACCAAGAAGCAAAGAGTTCAAAGATCATGGAGTCCTTCAAAAACATGG
TGCCTCAGCAAGCTTTGGTAATCCGAAATGGGGAGAAACTGAGCATCAATGCAGAAGGCGTAGCTGTTGG
AGACCTGGTGGAGGTGAAGGGTGGAGACAGAATCCCAGCTGATTTGAGAATAATTTCGGCTAATGGATGT
AAGGTGGACAATTCATCTCTCACAGGTGAATCAGAACCTCAGACAAGGTCTCCAGATTGTACAAGTGATA
ACCCACTAGAGACCAGAAATATTGCATTTTTTTCCACTAATTGTGTTGAAGGTACTGCCCGTGGTATAGT
CATCAACACTGGTGACCGAACCGTGATGGGCCGCATTGCTACGTTGGCATCTGGGTTGCAAGGAGGAAAG
ACTCCCATTGCTGTGGAGATTGAGCATTTTATCCACATAATTACTAGTGTGGCCGTGTTCCTGGGTGTTT
CCTTTTTTATCCTCTCATTGATCCTCGAGTACACTTGGCTAGAAGCTGTGATATTCCTTATCGGCATCAT
TGTTGCCAATGTCCCTGAGGGTCTGCTTGCTACAGTGACAGTATGTCTGACACTCACAGCCAAGCGCATG
GCTCGTAAGAATTGTCTTGTGAAGAACTTAGAAGCCGTGGAGACTCTGGGCTCTACTTCTACCATCTGCT
CTGACAAAACAGGCACCCTGACTCAGAACCGCATGACTGTCGCCCACATGTGGTTCGATAACCAGATCCA
TGAAGCTGACACAACAGAAAACCAGAGTGGTGCTTCTTTTGACAGAACATCTCCAACATGGACTGCTTTA
GCCAAGATTGCAGGGCTATGTAACCGGGCCGTATTTCAGGCTAACCAAGAAAATGTTCCCATTTTGAAGA
GAGCAGTGGCAGGAGACGCTTCAGAATCTGCACTCCTAAAATGCATTGAACTTTGCTGTGGATCTGTCAA
GGAACTGAGGGAGAAGAACCCCAAAGTAGTGGAGATCCCATTCAACTCTACCAATAAATACCAACTGTCA
ATTCACAAGAATCCAAACTCGTCAGAATCACGATATCTGTTGGTGATGAAAGGTGCACCGGAGAGAATTC
TCGACCGTTGCAGTTCCATCCTGATACACGGAAAAGAAGTTCCCTTGGATGAGGAGGCCAAAGATGCATT
TCAGAATGCCTATCTTGAATTGGGAGGCCTGGGGGAGAGAGTTCTGGGCTTCTGCCACCTGTCTCTGCCT
GATGAACAGTTTCCTGAAGACTTCCAATTCGATACAGATGATGTGAACTTCCCTGTTGATAAGCTGTGTT
TTGTTGGTTTAATTTCTATGATTGACCCTCCTCGTGCTGCTGTGCCTGATGCTGTTGGCAAATGCAGAAG
TGCTGGAATAAAGGTCATTATGGTGACAGGAGACCACCCCATCACAGCAAAAGCTATTGCCAAGGGTGTA
GGCATCATCTCCGAGGGAAACGAGACTGTGGAAGATATTGCTCTTCGCCTCAACATTCCTATCAACCAGG
TCAACCCCAGAGATGCCAAAGCCTGTGTGATTCATGGGACTGACTTGAAGGATATGAGCAGTGAACAACT
AGATGATATTCTGAGACATCATACAGAAATAGTCTTTGCTAGAACATCTCCACAACAGAAGCTTATCATT
GTAGAAGGCTGCCAACGGCAGGGTGCTATTGTAGCTGTCACTGGAGATGGTGTGAACGATTCCCCTGCTT
TGAAAAAGGCAGACATTGGTGTTGCTATGGGCATTGCTGGGTCAGATGTCTCTAAACAGGCAGCTGACAT
GATTCTACTGGATGACAACTTTGCTTCTATTGTTACTGGAGTTGAAGAAGGCCGCCTGATTTTTGATAAT
CTGAAGAAATCAATTGCCTATACTTTGACCAGTAACATTCCTGAGATTACGCCTTTCCTTATCTTCATAA
TCGCCAACATCCCTCTACCGCTGGGGACAGTCACCATCTTATGCATTGACTTAGGCACTGATATGGTTCC
TGCAATATCTCTGGCATATGAGCAAGCAGAAAGTGACATCATGAAGAGACAGCCCAGAAACTCAAAGACA
GACAAGCTGGTGAACGAAAGGCTAATTAGCATGGCTTATGGTCAGATTGGGATGATCCAAGCCTTGGGTG
GCTTCTTCACATACTTTGTAATCCTCGCAGAGAACGGCTTCTTGCCATCCAGTTTACTGGGGATTAGAGT
GTTGTGGGATGACCGGTGGGTAAATGATGTGGAGGACAGCTATGGACAGCAATGGACTTATGAGCAAAGG
AAAATTGTAGAATTCACTTGCCACACAGCATTCTTTGTCAGCATTGTGGTGGTACAGTGGGCAGACTTGA
TTATCTGTAAGACCAGAAGGAATTCTGTCTTCCAGCAAGGAATGAAAAACAAGATCCTAATATTTGGTCT
CTTTGAAGAAACTGCTCTTGCTGCCTTCCTCTCTTATTGCCCAGGAATGGGTGTTGCCTTGAGAATGTAT
CCATTGAAACCTTCATGGTGGTTTTGCGCTTTCCCTTATTCTCTCCTCATCTTTGTCTATGATGAAGTAA
GAAAATTAATCATCAGACGTAGCCCTGGAGGCTGGGTGGAAAAAGAAACCTATTACTAA
